Addgene plasmid #124930: pcDNA_RGG-GFP-RGG
Purpose: Expression of RGG-GFP-RGG
Depositing lab: Matthew Good & Daniel Hammer & Benjamin Schuster. Publication: Controllable protein phase separation and modular recruitment to form responsive membraneless organelles. Schuster BS, Reed EH, Parthasarathy R, Jahnke CN, Caldwell RM, Bermudez JG, Ramage H, Good MC, Hammer DA. Nat Commun. 2018 Jul 30;9(1):2985. doi: 10.1038/s41467-018-05403-1. PubMed 30061688.
Backbone
  Vector backbone: pcDNA3.1
  Vector type: Mammalian Expression
Growth in bacteria
  Bacterial resistance: Ampicillin, 100 μg/mL
  Growth temperature: 37°C
  Growth strain: DH5alpha
  Copy number: High Copy
Gene/Insert
  Gene/Insert name: RGG-GFP-RGG (using LAF-1 RGG domain)
  Species: C. elegans (nematode)
  Entrez Gene: laf-1 (a.k.a. CELE_Y71H2AM.19)
  Promoter: CMV
  Tag / fusion protein: GFP
  Cloning method: Gibson Cloning
  Sequencing primers: 5′ CMV-F
Terms and licenses: Academic/Nonprofit Terms; Industry Terms: Not Available to Industry
How to cite: pcDNA_RGG-GFP-RGG was a gift from Matthew Good & Daniel Hammer & Benjamin Schuster (Addgene plasmid # 124930 ; http://n2t.net/addgene:124930 ; RRID:Addgene_124930)
