[The description below was written by a language model from this plasmid's Addgene catalogue record and pLannotate feature annotations shown in this document.]
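Description:
pcDNA_RGG-GFP-RGG is a mammalian expression plasmid built on the pcDNA3.1 backbone. It is propagated in E. coli as a high-copy plasmid through its ColE1/pUC-type origin and selected with ampicillin via the β-lactamase gene. The backbone also carries an f1 phage origin and an SV40 early promoter driving a neomycin phosphotransferase gene with an SV40 polyadenylation signal, a cassette that can be used for G418 selection of stably transfected mammalian cells. Small annotated fragments (lac promoter/operator, lacI, ble, bom, a short HIV-1 LTR-like match just after the CMV promoter) appear to be backbone remnants or chance similarity rather than functional parts.

The payload is a single open reading frame in which EGFP is flanked on both sides by a roughly 500 nt fragment of C. elegans laf-1, which encodes a DDX3-family RNA helicase. According to the catalogue entry, these fragments are the LAF-1 RGG domain. The fusion was assembled by Gibson cloning. Transcription is driven by the CMV immediate-early enhancer and promoter and terminated by the bovine growth hormone polyadenylation signal. A T7 promoter upstream of the insert would also permit in vitro transcription. The associated publication concerns controllable protein phase separation and the construction of responsive membraneless organelles, so the plasmid is presumably used to express a tandem-RGG protein whose condensate formation can be followed by GFP fluorescence in mammalian cells.

Two sequence records are supplied, a depositor sequence of 7,142 nt and a repository sequencing result of 7,339 nt. They share the same features in the same order. The clearest difference is a longer unannotated stretch between the second RGG fragment and the bGH signal in the sequenced version.
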