Features (pLannotate 1.2.2; 22 found; start..end, strand, type, name):
     28..80      -  misc_feature   bom (fragment): basis of mobility region from pBR322
    235..614     +  enhancer       CMV enhancer: human cytomegalovirus immediate early enhancer
    615..818     +  promoter       CMV promoter: human cytomegalovirus (CMV) immediate early promoter
    814..847     +  LTR            5' LTR (truncated) (fragment): truncated 5' long terminal repeat (LTR) from HIV-1
    863..881     +  promoter       T7 promoter: promoter for bacteriophage T7 RNA polymerase
    935..1438    +  CDS            laf-1 (fragment): DDX3_CAEEL - Experimental evidence at protein level: Swiss-Prot protein existence level 1. Multifunctional ATP-dependent RNA helicase (PubMed:27546789). Plays a role in RNA remodeling, but is not required for RNA unwinding (PubMed:27546789). Binds to RNA in a concentration-dependent manner to stimulate annealing between two complementary strands of RNA (PubMed:26015579, PubMed:27546789). This process is also dependent upon ATP; ATP reduces binding to RNA and subsequently diminishes RNA annealing (PubMed:27546789). Involved in many cellular processes, which do not necessarily require its ATPase
   1460..2176    +  CDS            EGFP: EGFP is a basic (constitutively fluorescent) green fluorescent protein published in 1996, derived from Aequorea victoria. It is reported to be a rapidly-maturing weak dimer with moderate acid sensitivity.
   2198..2698    +  CDS            laf-1 (fragment): DDX3_CAEEL - Experimental evidence at protein level: Swiss-Prot protein existence level 1. Multifunctional ATP-dependent RNA helicase (PubMed:27546789). Plays a role in RNA remodeling, but is not required for RNA unwinding (PubMed:27546789). Binds to RNA in a concentration-dependent manner to stimulate annealing between two complementary strands of RNA (PubMed:26015579, PubMed:27546789). This process is also dependent upon ATP; ATP reduces binding to RNA and subsequently diminishes RNA annealing (PubMed:27546789). Involved in many cellular processes, which do not necessarily require its ATPase
   2742..2966    +  polyA_signal   bGH poly(A) signal: bovine growth hormone polyadenylation signal
   2970..2991    +  promoter       SV40 promoter (fragment): SV40 enhancer and early promoter
   3012..3440    +  rep_origin     f1 ori (sequence partly withheld): f1 bacteriophage origin of replication; arrow indicates direction of (+) strand synthesis
   3454..3783    +  promoter       SV40 promoter: SV40 enhancer and early promoter
   3850..4641    +  CDS            neo: KKA2_KLEPN - Also known as kan, nptII. Experimental evidence at protein level: Swiss-Prot protein existence level 1. Resistance to kanamycin, neomycin, paromomycin, ribostamycin, butirosin and gentamicin B. From Klebsiella pneumoniae.
   4665..4823    +  CDS            ble (fragment): BLE_KLEPN - Experimental evidence at protein level: Swiss-Prot protein existence level 1. Binding protein with a strong affinity to the bleomycin family of antibiotics. Binds to CL990; an antimitotic-antibiotic compound. From Klebsiella pneumoniae.
   4818..4939    +  polyA_signal   SV40 poly(A) signal: SV40 polyadenylation signal
   5012..5028    -  protein_bind   lac operator: The lac repressor binds to the lac operator to inhibit transcription in E. coli. This inhibition can be relieved by adding lactose or isopropyl-β-D-thiogalactopyranoside (IPTG). lac repressor encoded by lacI
   5036..5066    -  promoter       lac promoter: promoter for the E. coli lac operon
   5081..5102    -  protein_bind   CAP binding site: CAP binding activates transcription in the presence of cAMP. E. coli catabolite activator protein
   5115..5207    -  CDS            lacI (fragment): lac repressor; lacI; The lac repressor binds to the lac operator to inhibit transcription in E. coli. This inhibition can be relieved by adding lactose or isopropyl-β-D-thiogalactopyranoside (IPTG).
   5390..5975    -  rep_origin     ori: high-copy-number ColE1/pMB1/pBR322/pUC origin of replication
   6146..7006    -  CDS            AmpR: β-lactamase; bla; confers resistance to ampicillin, carbenicillin, and related antibiotics
   7007..7111    -  promoter       AmpR promoter: bla
>Addgene plasmid #124930 | pcDNA_RGG-GFP-RGG | depositor full sequence | sequence record 238775 | pcDNA_RGG-GFP-RGG sequence 7142 bps
GACGGATCGGGAGATCTCCCGATCCCCTATGGTGCACTCTCAGTACAATCTGCTCTGATGCCGCATAGTT
AAGCCAGTATCTGCTCCCTGCTTGTGTGTTGGAGGTCGCTGAGTAGTGCGCGAGCAAAATTTAAGCTACA
ACAAGGCAAGGCTTGACCGACAATTGCATGAAGAATCTGCTTAGGGTTAGGCGTTTTGCGCTGCTTCGCG
ATGTACGGGCCAGATATACGCGTTGACATTGATTATTGACTAGTTATTAATAGTAATCAATTACGGGGTC
ATTAGTTCATAGCCCATATATGGAGTTCCGCGTTACATAACTTACGGTAAATGGCCCGCCTGGCTGACCG
CCCAACGACCCCCGCCCATTGACGTCAATAATGACGTATGTTCCCATAGTAACGCCAATAGGGACTTTCC
ATTGACGTCAATGGGTGGAGTATTTACGGTAAACTGCCCACTTGGCAGTACATCAAGTGTATCATATGCC
AAGTACGCCCCCTATTGACGTCAATGACGGTAAATGGCCCGCCTGGCATTATGCCCAGTACATGACCTTA
TGGGACTTTCCTACTTGGCAGTACATCTACGTATTAGTCATCGCTATTACCATGGTGATGCGGTTTTGGC
AGTACATCAATGGGCGTGGATAGCGGTTTGACTCACGGGGATTTCCAAGTCTCCACCCCATTGACGTCAA
TGGGAGTTTGTTTTGGCACCAAAATCAACGGGACTTTCCAAAATGTCGTAACAACTCCGCCCCATTGACG
CAAATGGGCGGTAGGCGTGTACGGTGGGAGGTCTATATAAGCAGAGCTCTCTGGCTAACTAGAGAACCCA
CTGCTTACTGGCTTATCGAAATTAATACGACTCACTATAGGGAGACCCAAGCTGGCTAGCGTTTAAACTT
AAGCTTGGTACCGAGCTCGGATCCATGGAATCGAATCAATCTAACAACGGTGGATCGGGAAACGCAGCAT
TGAATCGTGGGGGCCGTTACGTACCACCACACTTGAGAGGCGGAGATGGTGGTGCCGCCGCTGCTGCCTC
AGCCGGAGGCGACGACAGACGCGGTGGGGCCGGGGGTGGTGGCTATCGTAGAGGTGGTGGAAATTCAGGG
GGCGGCGGCGGAGGAGGCTACGATCGTGGATACAACGACAACCGGGATGACCGTGACAATCGGGGCGGCT
CCGGCGGTTATGGCCGGGACAGAAATTACGAGGATCGCGGTTATAACGGGGGTGGTGGGGGAGGAGGCAA
TCGCGGCTACAATAATAACCGCGGTGGGGGTGGAGGCGGCTATAATCGGCAGGACCGTGGAGACGGCGGT
TCTAGTAATTTCTCGCGGGGAGGGTATAACAACAGAGATGAGGGCTCAGACAACAGAGGCTCAGGCAGAT
CATACAACAACGATCGGCGCGACAATGGTGGTGACGGGGGCGGAGGCGGTTCCCTCGAGATGGTGAGCAA
GGGCGAGGAGCTGTTCACCGGGGTGGTGCCCATCCTGGTCGAGCTGGACGGCGACGTAAACGGCCACAAG
TTCAGCGTGTCCGGCGAGGGCGAGGGCGATGCCACCTACGGCAAGCTGACCCTGAAGTTCATCTGCACCA
CCGGCAAGCTGCCCGTGCCCTGGCCCACCCTCGTGACCACCCTGACCTACGGCGTGCAGTGCTTCAGCCG
CTACCCCGACCACATGAAGCAGCACGACTTCTTCAAGTCCGCCATGCCCGAAGGCTACGTCCAGGAGCGC
ACCATCTTCTTCAAGGACGACGGCAACTACAAGACCCGCGCCGAGGTGAAGTTCGAGGGCGACACCCTGG
TGAACCGCATCGAGCTGAAGGGCATCGACTTCAAGGAGGACGGCAACATCCTGGGGCACAAGCTGGAGTA
CAACTACAACAGCCACAACGTCTATATCATGGCCGACAAGCAGAAGAACGGCATCAAGGTGAACTTCAAG
ATCCGCCACAACATCGAGGACGGCAGCGTGCAGCTCGCCGACCACTACCAGCAGAACACCCCCATCGGCG
ACGGCCCCGTGCTGCTGCCCGACAACCACTACCTGAGCACCCAGTCCGCCCTGAGCAAAGACCCCAACGA
GAAGCGCGATCACATGGTCCTGCTGGAGTTCGTGACCGCCGCCGGGATCACTCTCGGCATGGACGAGCTG
TACAAGGAATTCGGAGGCGGTGGAAGCGAGTCTAATCAGAGCAATAACGGGGGTAGTGGCAATGCCGCGC
TCAATCGGGGAGGCCGCTACGTGCCTCCTCACCTCAGAGGGGGCGATGGGGGCGCCGCTGCCGCTGCGAG
CGCCGGTGGCGATGATCGGCGGGGAGGAGCGGGTGGAGGTGGTTATCGCCGAGGTGGCGGGAACAGTGGG
GGTGGAGGAGGCGGTGGATATGATCGAGGTTACAACGACAATCGGGACGATCGAGATAACAGAGGGGGTT
CAGGTGGATACGGAAGAGACAGGAATTACGAGGACAGAGGATACAATGGCGGAGGCGGTGGGGGAGGTAA
TAGAGGATACAACAATAATCGAGGAGGCGGGGGGGGAGGGTACAATCGCCAAGACCGCGGTGATGGAGGA
AGTTCTAACTTTAGCAGAGGTGGATACAACAATAGGGATGAAGGCTCAGACAACAGAGGTTCTGGTCGAA
GCTACAATAACGACAGACGCGACAACGGTGGCGATGGGTAATAATCTAGAGGGCCCGTTTAAACCCGCTG
ATCAGCCTCGACTGTGCCTTCTAGTTGCCAGCCATCTGTTGTTTGCCCCTCCCCCGTGCCTTCCTTGACC
CTGGAAGGTGCCACTCCCACTGTCCTTTCCTAATAAAATGAGGAAATTGCATCGCATTGTCTGAGTAGGT
GTCATTCTATTCTGGGGGGTGGGGTGGGGCAGGACAGCAAGGGGGAGGATTGGGAAGACAATAGCAGGCA
TGCTGGGGATGCGGTGGGCTCTATGGCTTCTGAGGCGGAAAGAACCAGCTGGGGCTCTAGGGGGTATCCC
C
[124 nt withheld, positions 3012-3135]
C
[91 nt withheld, positions 3137-3227]
A
[49 nt withheld, positions 3229-3277]
CCTTTGACGTTGGAGTCCACGTTCTTT
[37 nt withheld, positions 3305-3341]
ACCCTATCTCGGTCTATTCTTTTGATTTATAAGGGATTTTGCCGATTTCGGCCTATTGGTTAAAAAATGA
GCTGATTTAACAAAAATTTAACGCGAATTAATTCTGTGGAATGTGTGTCAGTTAGGGTGTGGAAAGTCCC
CAGGCTCCCCAGCAGGCAGAAGTATGCAAAGCATGCATCTCAATTAGTCAGCAACCAGGTGTGGAAAGTC
CCCAGGCTCCCCAGCAGGCAGAAGTATGCAAAGCATGCATCTCAATTAGTCAGCAACCATAGTCCCGCCC
CTAACTCCGCCCATCCCGCCCCTAACTCCGCCCAGTTCCGCCCATTCTCCGCCCCATGGCTGACTAATTT
TTTTTATTTATGCAGAGGCCGAGGCCGCCTCTGCCTCTGAGCTATTCCAGAAGTAGTGAGGAGGCTTTTT
TGGAGGCCTAGGCTTTTGCAAAAAGCTCCCGGGAGCTTGTATATCCATTTTCGGATCTGATCAAGAGACA
GGATGAGGATCGTTTCGCATGATTGAACAAGATGGATTGCACGCAGGTTCTCCGGCCGCTTGGGTGGAGA
GGCTATTCGGCTATGACTGGGCACAACAGACAATCGGCTGCTCTGATGCCGCCGTGTTCCGGCTGTCAGC
GCAGGGGCGCCCGGTTCTTTTTGTCAAGACCGACCTGTCCGGTGCCCTGAATGAACTGCAGGACGAGGCA
GCGCGGCTATCGTGGCTGGCCACGACGGGCGTTCCTTGCGCAGCTGTGCTCGACGTTGTCACTGAAGCGG
GAAGGGACTGGCTGCTATTGGGCGAAGTGCCGGGGCAGGATCTCCTGTCATCTCACCTTGCTCCTGCCGA
GAAAGTATCCATCATGGCTGATGCAATGCGGCGGCTGCATACGCTTGATCCGGCTACCTGCCCATTCGAC
CACCAAGCGAAACATCGCATCGAGCGAGCACGTACTCGGATGGAAGCCGGTCTTGTCGATCAGGATGATC
TGGACGAAGAGCATCAGGGGCTCGCGCCAGCCGAACTGTTCGCCAGGCTCAAGGCGCGCATGCCCGACGG
CGAGGATCTCGTCGTGACCCATGGCGATGCCTGCTTGCCGAATATCATGGTGGAAAATGGCCGCTTTTCT
GGATTCATCGACTGTGGCCGGCTGGGTGTGGCGGACCGCTATCAGGACATAGCGTTGGCTACCCGTGATA
TTGCTGAAGAGCTTGGCGGCGAATGGGCTGACCGCTTCCTCGTGCTTTACGGTATCGCCGCTCCCGATTC
GCAGCGCATCGCCTTCTATCGCCTTCTTGACGAGTTCTTCTGAGCGGGACTCTGGGGTTCGAAATGACCG
ACCAAGCGACGCCCAACCTGCCATCACGAGATTTCGATTCCACCGCCGCCTTCTATGAAAGGTTGGGCTT
CGGAATCGTTTTCCGGGACGCCGGCTGGATGATCCTCCAGCGCGGGGATCTCATGCTGGAGTTCTTCGCC
CACCCCAACTTGTTTATTGCAGCTTATAATGGTTACAAATAAAGCAATAGCATCACAAATTTCACAAATA
AAGCATTTTTTTCACTGCATTCTAGTTGTGGTTTGTCCAAACTCATCAATGTATCTTATCATGTCTGTAT
ACCGTCGACCTCTAGCTAGAGCTTGGCGTAATCATGGTCATAGCTGTTTCCTGTGTGAAATTGTTATCCG
CTCACAATTCCACACAACATACGAGCCGGAAGCATAAAGTGTAAAGCCTGGGGTGCCTAATGAGTGAGCT
AACTCACATTAATTGCGTTGCGCTCACTGCCCGCTTTCCAGTCGGGAAACCTGTCGTGCCAGCTGCATTA
ATGAATCGGCCAACGCGCGGGGAGAGGCGGTTTGCGTATTGGGCGCTCTTCCGCTTCCTCGCTCACTGAC
TCGCTGCGCTCGGTCGTTCGGCTGCGGCGAGCGGTATCAGCTCACTCAAAGGCGGTAATACGGTTATCCA
CAGAATCAGGGGATAACGCAGGAAAGAACATGTGAGCAAAAGGCCAGCAAAAGGCCAGGAACCGTAAAAA
GGCCGCGTTGCTGGCGTTTTTCCATAGGCTCCGCCCCCCTGACGAGCATCACAAAAATCGACGCTCAAGT
CAGAGGTGGCGAAACCCGACAGGACTATAAAGATACCAGGCGTTTCCCCCTGGAAGCTCCCTCGTGCGCT
CTCCTGTTCCGACCCTGCCGCTTACCGGATACCTGTCCGCCTTTCTCCCTTCGGGAAGCGTGGCGCTTTC
TCATAGCTCACGCTGTAGGTATCTCAGTTCGGTGTAGGTCGTTCGCTCCAAGCTGGGCTGTGTGCACGAA
CCCCCCGTTCAGCCCGACCGCTGCGCCTTATCCGGTAACTATCGTCTTGAGTCCAACCCGGTAAGACACG
ACTTATCGCCACTGGCAGCAGCCACTGGTAACAGGATTAGCAGAGCGAGGTATGTAGGCGGTGCTACAGA
GTTCTTGAAGTGGTGGCCTAACTACGGCTACACTAGAAGAACAGTATTTGGTATCTGCGCTCTGCTGAAG
CCAGTTACCTTCGGAAAAAGAGTTGGTAGCTCTTGATCCGGCAAACAAACCACCGCTGGTAGCGGTTTTT
TTGTTTGCAAGCAGCAGATTACGCGCAGAAAAAAAGGATCTCAAGAAGATCCTTTGATCTTTTCTACGGG
GTCTGACGCTCAGTGGAACGAAAACTCACGTTAAGGGATTTTGGTCATGAGATTATCAAAAAGGATCTTC
ACCTAGATCCTTTTAAATTAAAAATGAAGTTTTAAATCAATCTAAAGTATATATGAGTAAACTTGGTCTG
ACAGTTACCAATGCTTAATCAGTGAGGCACCTATCTCAGCGATCTGTCTATTTCGTTCATCCATAGTTGC
CTGACTCCCCGTCGTGTAGATAACTACGATACGGGAGGGCTTACCATCTGGCCCCAGTGCTGCAATGATA
CCGCGAGACCCACGCTCACCGGCTCCAGATTTATCAGCAATAAACCAGCCAGCCGGAAGGGCCGAGCGCA
GAAGTGGTCCTGCAACTTTATCCGCCTCCATCCAGTCTATTAATTGTTGCCGGGAAGCTAGAGTAAGTAG
TTCGCCAGTTAATAGTTTGCGCAACGTTGTTGCCATTGCTACAGGCATCGTGGTGTCACGCTCGTCGTTT
GGTATGGCTTCATTCAGCTCCGGTTCCCAACGATCAAGGCGAGTTACATGATCCCCCATGTTGTGCAAAA
AAGCGGTTAGCTCCTTCGGTCCTCCGATCGTTGTCAGAAGTAAGTTGGCCGCAGTGTTATCACTCATGGT
TATGGCAGCACTGCATAATTCTCTTACTGTCATGCCATCCGTAAGATGCTTTTCTGTGACTGGTGAGTAC
TCAACCAAGTCATTCTGAGAATAGTGTATGCGGCGACCGAGTTGCTCTTGCCCGGCGTCAATACGGGATA
ATACCGCGCCACATAGCAGAACTTTAAAAGTGCTCATCATTGGAAAACGTTCTTCGGGGCGAAAACTCTC
AAGGATCTTACCGCTGTTGAGATCCAGTTCGATGTAACCCACTCGTGCACCCAACTGATCTTCAGCATCT
TTTACTTTCACCAGCGTTTCTGGGTGAGCAAAAACAGGAAGGCAAAATGCCGCAAAAAAGGGAATAAGGG
CGACACGGAAATGTTGAATACTCATACTCTTCCTTTTTCAATATTATTGAAGCATTTATCAGGGTTATTG
TCTCATGAGCGGATACATATTTGAATGTATTTAGAAAAATAAACAAATAGGGGTTCCGCGCACATTTCCC
CGAAAAGTGCCACCTGACGTC
