Features (pLannotate 1.2.2; 22 found; start..end, strand, type, name):
     82..461     +  enhancer       CMV enhancer: human cytomegalovirus immediate early enhancer
    462..665     +  promoter       CMV promoter: human cytomegalovirus (CMV) immediate early promoter
    661..694     +  LTR            5' LTR (truncated) (fragment): truncated 5' long terminal repeat (LTR) from HIV-1
    710..728     +  promoter       T7 promoter: promoter for bacteriophage T7 RNA polymerase
    782..1285    +  CDS            laf-1 (fragment): DDX3_CAEEL - Experimental evidence at protein level: Swiss-Prot protein existence level 1. Multifunctional ATP-dependent RNA helicase (PubMed:27546789). Plays a role in RNA remodeling, but is not required for RNA unwinding (PubMed:27546789). Binds to RNA in a concentration-dependent manner to stimulate annealing between two complementary strands of RNA (PubMed:26015579, PubMed:27546789). This process is also dependent upon ATP; ATP reduces binding to RNA and subsequently diminishes RNA annealing (PubMed:27546789). Involved in many cellular processes, which do not necessarily require its ATPase
   1307..2023    +  CDS            EGFP: EGFP is a basic (constitutively fluorescent) green fluorescent protein published in 1996, derived from Aequorea victoria. It is reported to be a rapidly-maturing weak dimer with moderate acid sensitivity.
   2045..2545    +  CDS            laf-1 (fragment): DDX3_CAEEL - Experimental evidence at protein level: Swiss-Prot protein existence level 1. Multifunctional ATP-dependent RNA helicase (PubMed:27546789). Plays a role in RNA remodeling, but is not required for RNA unwinding (PubMed:27546789). Binds to RNA in a concentration-dependent manner to stimulate annealing between two complementary strands of RNA (PubMed:26015579, PubMed:27546789). This process is also dependent upon ATP; ATP reduces binding to RNA and subsequently diminishes RNA annealing (PubMed:27546789). Involved in many cellular processes, which do not necessarily require its ATPase
   2783..3007    +  polyA_signal   bGH poly(A) signal: bovine growth hormone polyadenylation signal
   3011..3032    +  promoter       SV40 promoter (fragment): SV40 enhancer and early promoter
   3053..3481    +  rep_origin     f1 ori (sequence partly withheld): f1 bacteriophage origin of replication; arrow indicates direction of (+) strand synthesis
   3495..3824    +  promoter       SV40 promoter: SV40 enhancer and early promoter
   3891..4682    +  CDS            neo: KKA2_KLEPN - Also known as kan, nptII. Experimental evidence at protein level: Swiss-Prot protein existence level 1. Resistance to kanamycin, neomycin, paromomycin, ribostamycin, butirosin and gentamicin B. From Klebsiella pneumoniae.
   4706..4864    +  CDS            ble (fragment): BLE_KLEPN - Experimental evidence at protein level: Swiss-Prot protein existence level 1. Binding protein with a strong affinity to the bleomycin family of antibiotics. Binds to CL990; an antimitotic-antibiotic compound. From Klebsiella pneumoniae.
   4859..4980    +  polyA_signal   SV40 poly(A) signal: SV40 polyadenylation signal
   5053..5069    -  protein_bind   lac operator: The lac repressor binds to the lac operator to inhibit transcription in E. coli. This inhibition can be relieved by adding lactose or isopropyl-β-D-thiogalactopyranoside (IPTG). lac repressor encoded by lacI
   5077..5107    -  promoter       lac promoter: promoter for the E. coli lac operon
   5122..5143    -  protein_bind   CAP binding site: CAP binding activates transcription in the presence of cAMP. E. coli catabolite activator protein
   5156..5248    -  CDS            lacI (fragment): lac repressor; lacI; The lac repressor binds to the lac operator to inhibit transcription in E. coli. This inhibition can be relieved by adding lactose or isopropyl-β-D-thiogalactopyranoside (IPTG).
   5431..6019    -  rep_origin     ori: high-copy-number ColE1/pMB1/pBR322/pUC origin of replication
   6190..7050    -  CDS            AmpR: β-lactamase; bla; confers resistance to ampicillin, carbenicillin, and related antibiotics
   7051..7155    -  promoter       AmpR promoter: bla
   7214..7266    -  misc_feature   bom (fragment): basis of mobility region from pBR322
>Addgene plasmid #124930 | pcDNA_RGG-GFP-RGG | addgene full sequence | sequence record 245485 | Addgene NGS Result
TGACCGACAATTGCATGAAGAATCTGCTTAGGGTTAGGCGTTTTGCGCTGCTTCGCGATGTACGGGCCAG
ATATACGCGTTGACATTGATTATTGACTAGTTATTAATAGTAATCAATTACGGGGTCATTAGTTCATAGC
CCATATATGGAGTTCCGCGTTACATAACTTACGGTAAATGGCCCGCCTGGCTGACCGCCCAACGACCCCC
GCCCATTGACGTCAATAATGACGTATGTTCCCATAGTAACGCCAATAGGGACTTTCCATTGACGTCAATG
GGTGGAGTATTTACGGTAAACTGCCCACTTGGCAGTACATCAAGTGTATCATATGCCAAGTACGCCCCCT
ATTGACGTCAATGACGGTAAATGGCCCGCCTGGCATTATGCCCAGTACATGACCTTATGGGACTTTCCTA
CTTGGCAGTACATCTACGTATTAGTCATCGCTATTACCATGGTGATGCGGTTTTGGCAGTACATCAATGG
GCGTGGATAGCGGTTTGACTCACGGGGATTTCCAAGTCTCCACCCCATTGACGTCAATGGGAGTTTGTTT
TGGCACCAAAATCAACGGGACTTTCCAAAATGTCGTAACAACTCCGCCCCATTGACGCAAATGGGCGGTA
GGCGTGTACGGTGGGAGGTCTATATAAGCAGAGCTCTCTGGCTAACTAGAGAACCCACTGCTTACTGGCT
TATCGAAATTAATACGACTCACTATAGGGAGACCCAAGCTGGCTAGCGTTTAAACTTAAGCTTGGTACCG
AGCTCGGATCCATGGAATCGAATCAATCTAACAACGGTGGATCGGGAAACGCAGCATTGAATCGTGGGGG
CCGTTACGTACCACCACACTTGAGAGGCGGAGATGGTGGTGCCGCCGCTGCTGCCTCAGCCGGAGGCGAC
GACAGACGCGGTGGGGCCGGGGGTGGTGGCTATCGTAGAGGTGGTGGAAATTCAGGGGGCGGCGGCGGAG
GAGGCTACGATCGTGGATACAACGACAACCGGGATGACCGTGACAATCGGGGCGGCTCCGGCGGTTATGG
CCGGGACAGAAATTACGAGGATCGCGGTTATAACGGGGGTGGTGGGGGAGGAGGCAATCGCGGCTACAAT
AATAACCGCGGTGGGGGTGGAGGCGGCTATAATCGGCAGGACCGTGGAGACGGCGGTTCTAGTAATTTCT
CGCGGGGAGGGTATAACAACAGAGATGAGGGCTCAGACAACAGAGGCTCAGGCAGATCATACAACAACGA
TCGGCGCGACAATGGTGGTGACGGGGGCGGAGGCGGTTCCCTCGAGATGGTGAGCAAGGGCGAGGAGCTG
TTCACCGGGGTGGTGCCCATCCTGGTCGAGCTGGACGGCGACGTAAACGGCCACAAGTTCAGCGTGTCCG
GCGAGGGCGAGGGCGATGCCACCTACGGCAAGCTGACCCTGAAGTTCATCTGCACCACCGGCAAGCTGCC
CGTGCCCTGGCCCACCCTCGTGACCACCCTGACCTACGGCGTGCAGTGCTTCAGCCGCTACCCCGACCAC
ATGAAGCAGCACGACTTCTTCAAGTCCGCCATGCCCGAAGGCTACGTCCAGGAGCGCACCATCTTCTTCA
AGGACGACGGCAACTACAAGACCCGCGCCGAGGTGAAGTTCGAGGGCGACACCCTGGTGAACCGCATCGA
GCTGAAGGGCATCGACTTCAAGGAGGACGGCAACATCCTGGGGCACAAGCTGGAGTACAACTACAACAGC
CACAACGTCTATATCATGGCCGACAAGCAGAAGAACGGCATCAAGGTGAACTTCAAGATCCGCCACAACA
TCGAGGACGGCAGCGTGCAGCTCGCCGACCACTACCAGCAGAACACCCCCATCGGCGACGGCCCCGTGCT
GCTGCCCGACAACCACTACCTGAGCACCCAGTCCGCCCTGAGCAAAGACCCCAACGAGAAGCGCGATCAC
ATGGTCCTGCTGGAGTTCGTGACCGCCGCCGGGATCACTCTCGGCATGGACGAGCTGTACAAGGAATTCG
GAGGCGGTGGAAGCGAGTCTAATCAGAGCAATAACGGGGGTAGTGGCAATGCCGCGCTCAATCGGGGAGG
CCGCTACGTGCCTCCTCACCTCAGAGGGGGCGATGGGGGCGCCGCTGCCGCTGCGAGCGCCGGTGGCGAT
GATCGGCGGGGAGGAGCGGGTGGAGGTGGTTATCGCCGAGGTGGCGGGAACAGTGGGGGTGGAGGAGGCG
GTGGATATGATCGAGGTTACAACGACAATCGGGACGATCGAGATAACAGAGGGGGTTCAGGTGGATACGG
AAGAGACAGGAATTACGAGGACAGAGGATACAATGGCGGAGGCGGTGGGGGAGGTAATAGAGGATACAAC
AATAATCGAGGAGGCGGGGGGGGAGGGTACAATCGCCAAGACCGCGGTGATGGAGGAAGTTCTAACTTTA
GCAGAGGTGGATACAACAATAGGGATGAAGGCTCAGACAACAGAGGTTCTGGTCGAAGCTACAATAACGA
CAGACGCGACAACGGTGGCGATGGGTAATAATCTAGAGGGCCCGTTTATCGAGGATTACCACTACGCTAC
GTGTACAAACGAGGACCTGATGCACTTTGACGACTTGGGATCGACGAGAGCAGCGCGACAACGGTGGCGA
TGGGTAATAATCTAGAGGGCCCGTTTGTCGAGGATTACCACTACGCTACGTGCCTCCTCACCTCAGAGGG
GGCGATGGGTAATAATCTAGAGGGCCCGTTTAAACCCGCTGATCAGCCTCGACTGTGCCTTCTAGTTGCC
AGCCATCTGTTGTTTGCCCCTCCCCCGTGCCTTCCTTGACCCTGGAAGGTGCCACTCCCACTGTCCTTTC
CTAATAAAATGAGGAAATTGCATCGCATTGTCTGAGTAGGTGTCATTCTATTCTGGGGGGTGGGGTGGGG
CAGGACAGCAAGGGGGAGGATTGGGAAGACAATAGCAGGCATGCTGGGGATGCGGTGGGCTCTATGGCTT
CTGAGGCGGAAAGAACCAGCTGGGGCTCTAGGGGGTATCCCC
[124 nt withheld, positions 3053-3176]
C
[91 nt withheld, positions 3178-3268]
A
[49 nt withheld, positions 3270-3318]
CCTTTGACGTTGGAGTCCACGTTCTTT
[37 nt withheld, positions 3346-3382]
ACCCTATCTCGGTCTATTCTTTTGATTTATAAGGGATTTTGCCGATTTCGGCCTATTGGTTAAAAAATGA
GCTGATTTAACAAAAATTTAACGCGAATTAATTCTGTGGAATGTGTGTCAGTTAGGGTGTGGAAAGTCCC
CAGGCTCCCCAGCAGGCAGAAGTATGCAAAGCATGCATCTCAATTAGTCAGCAACCAGGTGTGGAAAGTC
CCCAGGCTCCCCAGCAGGCAGAAGTATGCAAAGCATGCATCTCAATTAGTCAGCAACCATAGTCCCGCCC
CTAACTCCGCCCATCCCGCCCCTAACTCCGCCCAGTTCCGCCCATTCTCCGCCCCATGGCTGACTAATTT
TTTTTATTTATGCAGAGGCCGAGGCCGCCTCTGCCTCTGAGCTATTCCAGAAGTAGTGAGGAGGCTTTTT
TGGAGGCCTAGGCTTTTGCAAAAAGCTCCCGGGAGCTTGTATATCCATTTTCGGATCTGATCAAGAGACA
GGATGAGGATCGTTTCGCATGATTGAACAAGATGGATTGCACGCAGGTTCTCCGGCCGCTTGGGTGGAGA
GGCTATTCGGCTATGACTGGGCACAACAGACAATCGGCTGCTCTGATGCCGCCGTGTTCCGGCTGTCAGC
GCAGGGGCGCCCGGTTCTTTTTGTCAAGACCGACCTGTCCGGTGCCCTGAATGAACTGCAGGACGAGGCA
GCGCGGCTATCGTGGCTGGCCACGACGGGCGTTCCTTGCGCAGCTGTGCTCGACGTTGTCACTGAAGCGG
GAAGGGACTGGCTGCTATTGGGCGAAGTGCCGGGGCAGGATCTCCTGTCATCTCACCTTGCTCCTGCCGA
GAAAGTATCCATCATGGCTGATGCAATGCGGCGGCTGCATACGCTTGATCCGGCTACCTGCCCATTCGAC
CACCAAGCGAAACATCGCATCGAGCGAGCACGTACTCGGATGGAAGCCGGTCTTGTCGATCAGGATGATC
TGGACGAAGAGCATCAGGGGCTCGCGCCAGCCGAACTGTTCGCCAGGCTCAAGGCGCGCATGCCCGACGG
CGAGGATCTCGTCGTGACCCATGGCGATGCCTGCTTGCCGAATATCATGGTGGAAAATGGCCGCTTTTCT
GGATTCATCGACTGTGGCCGGCTGGGTGTGGCGGACCGCTATCAGGACATAGCGTTGGCTACCCGTGATA
TTGCTGAAGAGCTTGGCGGCGAATGGGCTGACCGCTTCCTCGTGCTTTACGGTATCGCCGCTCCCGATTC
GCAGCGCATCGCCTTCTATCGCCTTCTTGACGAGTTCTTCTGAGCGGGACTCTGGGGTTCGAAATGACCG
ACCAAGCGACGCCCAACCTGCCATCACGAGATTTCGATTCCACCGCCGCCTTCTATGAAAGGTTGGGCTT
CGGAATCGTTTTCCGGGACGCCGGCTGGATGATCCTCCAGCGCGGGGATCTCATGCTGGAGTTCTTCGCC
CACCCCAACTTGTTTATTGCAGCTTATAATGGTTACAAATAAAGCAATAGCATCACAAATTTCACAAATA
AAGCATTTTTTTCACTGCATTCTAGTTGTGGTTTGTCCAAACTCATCAATGTATCTTATCATGTCTGTAT
ACCGTCGACCTCTAGCTAGAGCTTGGCGTAATCATGGTCATAGCTGTTTCCTGTGTGAAATTGTTATCCG
CTCACAATTCCACACAACATACGAGCCGGAAGCATAAAGTGTAAAGCCTGGGGTGCCTAATGAGTGAGCT
AACTCACATTAATTGCGTTGCGCTCACTGCCCGCTTTCCAGTCGGGAAACCTGTCGTGCCAGCTGCATTA
ATGAATCGGCCAACGCGCGGGGAGAGGCGGTTTGCGTATTGGGCGCTCTTCCGCTTCCTCGCTCACTGAC
TCGCTGCGCTCGGTCGTTCGGCTGCGGCGAGCGGTATCAGCTCACTCAAAGGCGGTAATACGGTTATCCA
CAGAATCAGGGGATAACGCAGGAAAGAACATGTGAGCAAAAGGCCAGCAAAAGGCCAGGAACCGTAAAAA
GGCCGCGTTGCTGGCGTTTTTCCATAGGCTCCGCCCCCCTGACGAGCATCACAAAAATCGACGCTCAAGT
CAGAGGTGGCGAAACCCGACAGGACTATAAAGATACCAGGCGTTTCCCCCTGGAAGCTCCCTCGTGCGCT
CTCCTGTTCCGACCCTGCCGCTTACCGGATACCTGTCCGCCTTTCTCCCTTCGGGAAGCGTGGCGCTTTC
TCATAGCTCACGCTGTAGGTATCTCAGTTCGGTGTAGGTCGTTCGCTCCAAGCTGGGCTGTGTGCACGAA
CCCCCCGTTCAGCCCGACCGCTGCGCCTTATCCGGTAACTATCGTCTTGAGTCCAACCCGGTAAGACACG
ACTTATCGCCACTGGCAGCAGCCACTGGTAACAGGATTAGCAGAGCGAGGTATGTAGGCGGTGCTACAGA
GTTCTTGAAGTGGTGGCCTAACTACGGCTACACTAGAAGAACAGTATTTGGTATCTGCGCTCTGCTGAAG
CCAGTTACCTTCGGAAAAAGAGTTGGTAGCTCTTGATCCGGCAAACAAACCACCGCTGGTAGCGGTGGTT
TTTTTGTTTGCAAGCAGCAGATTACGCGCAGAAAAAAAGGATCTCAAGAAGATCCTTTGATCTTTTCTAC
GGGGTCTGACGCTCAGTGGAACGAAAACTCACGTTAAGGGATTTTGGTCATGAGATTATCAAAAAGGATC
TTCACCTAGATCCTTTTAAATTAAAAATGAAGTTTTAAATCAATCTAAAGTATATATGAGTAAACTTGGT
CTGACAGTTACCAATGCTTAATCAGTGAGGCACCTATCTCAGCGATCTGTCTATTTCGTTCATCCATAGT
TGCCTGACTCCCCGTCGTGTAGATAACTACGATACGGGAGGGCTTACCATCTGGCCCCAGTGCTGCAATG
ATACCGCGAGACCCACGCTCACCGGCTCCAGATTTATCAGCAATAAACCAGCCAGCCGGAAGGGCCGAGC
GCAGAAGTGGTCCTGCAACTTTATCCGCCTCCATCCAGTCTATTAATTGTTGCCGGGAAGCTAGAGTAAG
TAGTTCGCCAGTTAATAGTTTGCGCAACGTTGTTGCCATTGCTACAGGCATCGTGGTGTCACGCTCGTCG
TTTGGTATGGCTTCATTCAGCTCCGGTTCCCAACGATCAAGGCGAGTTACATGATCCCCCATGTTGTGCA
AAAAAGCGGTTAGCTCCTTCGGTCCTCCGATCGTTGTCAGAAGTAAGTTGGCCGCAGTGTTATCACTCAT
GGTTATGGCAGCACTGCATAATTCTCTTACTGTCATGCCATCCGTAAGATGCTTTTCTGTGACTGGTGAG
TACTCAACCAAGTCATTCTGAGAATAGTGTATGCGGCGACCGAGTTGCTCTTGCCCGGCGTCAATACGGG
ATAATACCGCGCCACATAGCAGAACTTTAAAAGTGCTCATCATTGGAAAACGTTCTTCGGGGCGAAAACT
CTCAAGGATCTTACCGCTGTTGAGATCCAGTTCGATGTAACCCACTCGTGCACCCAACTGATCTTCAGCA
TCTTTTACTTTCACCAGCGTTTCTGGGTGAGCAAAAACAGGAAGGCAAAATGCCGCAAAAAAGGGAATAA
GGGCGACACGGAAATGTTGAATACTCATACTCTTCCTTTTTCAATATTATTGAAGCATTTATCAGGGTTA
TTGTCTCATGAGCGGATACATATTTGAATGTATTTAGAAAAATAAACAAATAGGGGTTCCGCGCACATTT
CCCCGAAAAGTGCCACCTGACGTCGACGGATCGGGAGATCTCCCGATCCCCTATGGTGCACTCTCAGTAC
AATCTGCTCTGATGCCGCATAGTTAAGCCAGTATCTGCTCCCTGCTTGTGTGTTGGAGGTCGCTGAGTAG
TGCGCGAGCAAAATTTAAGCTACAACAAGGCAAGGCT
